>Addgene plasmid #149600 | pFA271 | addgene full sequence | sequence record 320164 | Addgene NGS Result
CGCATGGTTTCAGAAAGCAGAGCGGAACGATTCCAAATTAGTGGCCTTGTGCTTTGCATGTCAATTGTGT
TACCTTCAGCTCGTGGATTTGTTTTATCAATACACAGTCTACAGTCAAGAATTTTTTTTATCAAATTTTG
CGTTCGAGCGTATAAAATAGCCGCTGTAGCTACTTAAGTTCCTGTTCAGCGATAGTTTTTTTCCATCACA
CGTACTATGGCAATTAAGTCCTCAGCGAGCTCGCATGGAATGCGTGCGATGAGCGACCTCATGCTATACC
TGAGAAAGCAACCTGACCTACAGGAAAGAGTTACTCAAGAATAAGAATTTTCGTTTTAAAACCTAAGAGT
CACTTTAAAATTTGTATACACTTATTTTTTTTATAACTTATTTAATAATAAAAATCATAAATCATAAGAA
ATTCGCTTATTTAGAAGTGTCAACAACGTATCTACCAACGGAATACGTGCGATACCAACGGAATGCGTGC
GATCCAGGCAACTTTAGTGCTGACACATAATACTCCATAGGTATTTTATTATACAAATAATGTGTTTGAA
CTTATTAAAACATTCTTTTAAGGTATAAACAACAGGCATATATATATGTGTGCGACGACACATGATCATA
TGGCATGCATGTGCTCTGTATGTATATAAAACTCTTGTTTTCTTCTTTTCTCTAAATATTCTTTCCTTAT
ACATTAGGACCTTTGCAGCATAAATTACTATACTTCTATAGACACACAAACACAAATACACACACTAAAT
TAATAATCTGTCATAAAACAATGTCTAAAGGTGAAGAATTATTCACTGGTGTTGTCCCAATTTTGGTTGA
ATTAGATGGTGATGTTAATGGTCACAAATTTTCTGTCTCCGGTGAAGGTGAAGGTGATGCTACTTACGGT
AAATTGACCTTAAAATTTATTTGTACTACTGGTAAATTGCCAGTTCCATGGCCAACCTTAGTCACTACTT
TCGGTTATGGTGTTCAATGTTTTGCGAGATACCCAGATCATATGAAACAACATGACTTTTTCAAGTCTGC
CATGCCAGAAGGTTATGTTCAAGAAAGAACTATTTTTTTCAAAGATGACGGTAACTACAAGACCAGAGCT
GAAGTCAAGTTTGAAGGTGATACCTTAGTTAATAGAATCGAATTAAAAGGTATTGATTTTAAAGAAGATG
GTAACATTTTAGGTCACAAATTGGAATACAACTATAACTCTCACAATGTTTACATCATGGCTGACAAACA
AAAGAATGGTATCAAAGTTAACTTCAAAATTAGACACAACATTGAAGATGGTTCTGTTCAATTAGCTGAC
CATTATCAACAAAATACTCCAATTGGTGATGGTCCAGTCTTGTTACCAGACAACCATTACTTATCCACTC
AATCTGCCTTATCCAAAGATCCAAACGAAAAGAGAGACCACATGGTCTTGTTAGAATTTGTTACTGCTGC
TGGTATTACCCATGGTATGGATGAATTGTACAAATAAATCGCGTGCATTCATCCGCTCTAACCGAAAAGG
AAGGAGTTAGACAACCTGAAGTCTAGGTCCCTATTTATTTTTTTATAGTTATGTTAGTATTAAGAACGTT
ATTTATATTTCAAATTTTTCTTTTTTTTCTGTACAGACGCGTGTACGCATGTAACATTATACTGAAAACC
TTGCTTGAGAAGGTTTTGGGACGCTCGAAGATCGCGTCAGCTGAAGCTTCGTACGCTGCAGGTCGACAAC
CCTTAATATAACTTCGTATAATGTATGCTATACGAAGTTATTAGGTCTAGAGATCTGTTTAGCTTGCCTC
GTCCCCGCCGGGTCACCCGGCCAGCGACATGGAGGCCCAGAATACCCTCCTTGACAGTCTTGACGTGCGC
AGCTCAGGGGCATGATGTGACTGTCGCCCGTACATTTAGCCCATACATCCCCATGTATAATCATTTGCAT
CCATACATTTTGATGGCCGCACGGCGCGAAGCAAAAATTACGGCTCCTCGCTGCAGACCTGCGAGCAGGG
AAACGCTCCCCTCACAGACGCGTTGAATTGTCCCCACGCCGCGCCCCTGTAGAGAAATATAAAAGGTTAG
GATTTGCCACTGAGGTTCTTCTTTCATATACTTCCTTTTAAAATCTTGCTAGGATACAGTTCTCACATCA
CATCCGAACATAAACAACCATGGGTAGGAGGGCTTTTGTAGAAAGAAATACGAACGAAACGAAAATCAGC
GTTGCCATCGCTTTGGACAAAGCTCCCTTACCTGAAGAGTCGAATTTTATTGATGAACTTATAACTTCCA
AGCATGCAAACCAAAAGGGAGAACAAGTAATCCAAGTAGACACGGGAATTGGATTCCTGGATCACATGTA
TCATGCACTGGCTAAACATGCAGGCTGGAGCTTACGACTTTACTCAAGAGGTGATTTAATCATCGATGAT
CATCACACTGCAGAAGATACTGCTATTGCACTTGGTATTGCATTCAAGCAGGCTATGGGTAACTTTGCCG
GCGTTAAAAGATTTGGACATGCTTATTGTCCACTTGACGAAGCCCTTTCTAGAAGCGTAGTTGACTTGTC
GGGACGGCCCTATGCTGTTATCGATTTGGGATTAAAGCGTGAAAAGGTTGGGGAATTGTCCTGTGAAATG
ATCCCTCACTTACTATATTCCTTTTCGGTAGCAGCTGGAATTACTTTGCATGTTACCTGCTTATATGGTA
GTAATGACCATCATCGTGCTGAAAGCGCTTTTAAATCTCTGGCTGTTGCCATGCGCGCGGCTACTAGTCT
TACTGGAAGTTCTGAAGTCCCAAGCACGAAGGGAGTGTTGTAAAGAGTACTGACAATAAAAAGATTCTTG
TTTTCAAGAACTTGTCATTTGTATAGTTTTTTTATATTGTAGTTGTTCTATTTTAATCAAATGTTAGCGT
GATTTATATTTTTTTTCGCCTCGACATCATCTGCCCAGATGCGAAGTTAAGTGCGCAGAAAGTAATATCA
TGCGTCAATCGTATGTGAATGCTGGTCGCTATACTGCTGTCGATTCGATACTAACGCCGCCATCCAGTTT
AAACGAGCTCTCGAGAACCCTTAATATAACTTCGTATAATGTATGCTATACGAAGTTATTAGGTGATATC
AGATCCACTAGTGGCCTATGCACCCAATTCGCCCTATAGTGAGTCGTATTACGCGCGCTCACTGGCCGTC
GTTTTACAACGTCGTGACTGGGAAAACCCTGGCGTTACCCCTGCAGGACTAGTGCTGAGGCATTAATCCA
ACTTTGTACTATTCCTTCCCCGTTTACTCAATTCTTGAAGCCAATTTGTACAATTCCCCATTAGAGTCAA
ATAAAAGGATGCCTCACGGAGGTATGTTACCCGCGCTATTTCACATGGCTCATTGAATTAGAGGTGGAAT
TTGGTGTACCCTCCCCTCCTCATCTGATGAAGTAGTGATCCGACAATTCTTAAAAGTTGTAGACATTACT
TTTACCACCAACTAAGTTGTATTTATATTGCTACCCTTATCCTTTTATATCTAACTAGCGCTCATAAGGT
TGGGGCAATACTAAAACTGTGTTCTTATTCAACTCATTAAATACGTGGCAGTACGTACCCTATTAGAAAC
AATAGGAAACAGCAGAGTCGGAAGAAGCCAAATGCCAGATTTGAAGTCCAAAACCTTGTCAAGCCAATCT
TTGGGAGCGGCTATTCCTCCAGAAATTGTGTACCAAATACTTACATACCAGTTTAGGGATTTGTTAAGAA
ATGACCATCCAGGTACGGCAGAAAATTAAGACCTCAGCGCGGCCGCAAATTTAAATAAAATGAAGTGAAG
TTCCTATACTTTCTAGAGAATAGGAACTTCTATAGTGAGTCGAATAAGGGCGACACAAAATTTATTCTAA
ATGCATAATAAATACTGATAACATCTTATAGTTTGTATTATATTTTGTATTATCGTTGACATGTATAATT
TTGATATCAAAAACTGATTTTCCCTTTATTATTTTCGAGATTTATTTTCTTAATTCTCTTTAACAAACTA
GAAATATTGTATATACAAAAAATCATAAATAATAGATGAATAGTTTAATTATAGGTGTTCATCAATCGAA
AAAGCAACGTATCTTATTTAAAGTGCGTTGCTTTTTTCTCATTTATAAGGTTAAATAATTCTCATATATC
AAGCAAAGTGACAGGCGCCCTTAAATATTCTGACAAATGCTCTTTCCCTAAACTCCCCCCATAAAAAAAC
CCGCCGAAGCGGGTTTTTACGTTATTTGCGGATTAACGATTACTCGTTATCAGAACCGCCCAGGGGGCCC
GAGCTTAAGACTGGCCGTCGTTTTACAACACAGAAAGAGTTTGTAGAAACGCAAAAAGGCCATCCGTCAG
GGGCCTTCTGCTTAGTTTGATGCCTGGCAGTTCCCTACTCTCGCCTTCCGCTTCCTCGCTCACTGACTCG
CTGCGCTCGGTCGTTCGGCTGCGGCGAGCGGTATCAGCTCACTCAAAGGCGGTAATACGGTTATCCACAG
AATCAGGGGATAACGCAGGAAAGAACATGTGAGCAAAAGGCCAGCAAAAGGCCAGGAACCGTAAAAAGGC
CGCGTTGCTGGCGTTTTTCCATAGGCTCCGCCCCCCTGACGAGCATCACAAAAATCGACGCTCAAGTCAG
AGGTGGCGAAACCCGACAGGACTATAAAGATACCAGGCGTTTCCCCCTGGAAGCTCCCTCGTGCGCTCTC
CTGTTCCGACCCTGCCGCTTACCGGATACCTGTCCGCCTTTCTCCCTTCGGGAAGCGTGGCGCTTTCTCA
TAGCTCACGCTGTAGGTATCTCAGTTCGGTGTAGGTCGTTCGCTCCAAGCTGGGCTGTGTGCACGAACCC
CCCGTTCAGCCCGACCGCTGCGCCTTATCCGGTAACTATCGTCTTGAGTCCAACCCGGTAAGACACGACT
TATCGCCACTGGCAGCAGCCACTGGTAACAGGATTAGCAGAGCGAGGTATGTAGGCGGTGCTACAGAGTT
CTTGAAGTGGTGGGCTAACTACGGCTACACTAGAAGAACAGTATTTGGTATCTGCGCTCTGCTGAAGCCA
GTTACCTTCGGAAAAAGAGTTGGTAGCTCTTGATCCGGCAAACAAACCACCGCTGGTAGCGGTGGTTTTT
TTGTTTGCAAGCAGCAGATTACGCGCAGAAAAAAAGGATCTCAAGAAGATCCTTTGATCTTTTCTACGGG
GTCTGACGCTCAGTGGAACGACGCGCGCGTAACTCACGTTAAGGGATTTTGGTCATGAGCTTGCGCCGTC
CCGTCAAGTCAGCGTAATGCTCTGCTTACCAATGCTTAATCAGTGAGGCACCTATCTCAGCGATCTGTCT
ATTTCGTTCATCCATAGTTGCCTGACTCCCCGTCGTGTAGATAACTACGATACGGGAGGGCTTACCATCT
GGCCCCAGCGCTGCGATGATACCGCGAGAACCACGCTCACCGGCTCCGGATTTATCAGCAATAAACCAGC
CAGCCGGAAGGGCCGAGCGCAGAAGTGGTCCTGCAACTTTATCCGCCTCCATCCAGTCTATTAATTGTTG
CCGGGAAGCTAGAGTAAGTAGTTCGCCAGTTAATAGTTTGCGCAACGTTGTTGCCATCGCTACAGGCATC
GTGGTGTCACGCTCGTCGTTTGGTATGGCTTCATTCAGCTCCGGTTCCCAACGATCAAGGCGAGTTACAT
GATCCCCCATGTTGTGCAAAAAAGCGGTTAGCTCCTTCGGTCCTCCGATCGTTGTCAGAAGTAAGTTGGC
CGCAGTGTTATCACTCATGGTTATGGCAGCACTGCATAATTCTCTTACTGTCATGCCATCCGTAAGATGC
TTTTCTGTGACTGGTGAGTACTCAACCAAGTCATTCTGAGAATAGTGTATGCGGCGACCGAGTTGCTCTT
GCCCGGCGTCAATACGGGATAATACCGCGCCACATAGCAGAACTTTAAAAGTGCTCATCATTGGAAAACG
TTCTTCGGGGCGAAAACTCTCAAGGATCTTACCGCTGTTGAGATCCAGTTCGATGTAACCCACTCGTGCA
CCCAACTGATCTTCAGCATCTTTTACTTTCACCAGCGTTTCTGGGTGAGCAAAAACAGGAAGGCAAAATG
CCGCAAAAAAGGGAATAAGGGCGACACGGAAATGTTGAATACTCATATTCTTCCTTTTTCAATATTATTG
AAGCATTTATCAGGGTTATTGTCTCATGAGCGGATACATATTTGAATGTATTTAGAAAAATAAACAAATA
GGGGTCAGTGTTACAACCAATTAACCAATTCTGAACATTATCGCGAGCCCATTTATACCTGAATATGGCT
CATAACACCCCTTGTTTGCCTGGCGGCAGTAGCGCGGTGGTCCCACCTGACCCCATGCCGAACTCAGAAG
TGAAACGCCGTAGCGCCGATGGTAGTGTGGGGACTCCCCATGCGAGAGTAGGGAACTGCCAGGCATCAAA
TAAAACGAAAGGCTCAGTCGAAAGACTGGGCCTTTCGCCCGGGCTAATTATGGGGTGTCGCCCTTATTCG
ACTCTATAGTGAAGTTCCTATTCTCTAGAAAGTATAGGAACTTCTGAAGTGGGGATTTAAATGCGGCCGC
GCTGAGGGTTTAATGTATCCGGCTGTTCCTTCATAGCCCTTTCAATGAACGTTGCAGCCCTTTGAAGATT
GGCCATTTTGTCAGGACTCGAGCCTGACAGTTGGACCAACGCAACTTTAATTTTTTGTGAAAGAATCTTC
GAAGCACTCATACTGGCGATCTTCACGCCCTCCTGCTATTACAAAAGCTGTGTTTTTACAAGAATCAAAT
TAAGTTAGCAAGATATTATACAACATTATTGATAATTTCAATATCGTGTTCGTACCTGATGACGTATCTG
TGCATTGATAAGGCC
Features (pLannotate 1.2.2; 22 found; start..end, strand, type, name):
    261..426     -  terminator     ADH1 terminator: S. cerevisiae ADH1; transcription terminator for the S. cerevisiae alcohol dehydrogenase 1 (ADH1) gene
    791..1504    +  CDS            GFPmut3: GFPmut3 is a basic (constitutively fluorescent) green fluorescent protein published in 1996, derived from Aequorea victoria. It is reported to be a very rapidly-maturing weak dimer.
   1521..1710    +  terminator     CYC1 terminator: S. cerevisiae CYC1; transcription terminator for CYC1
   1758..1791    -  protein_bind   loxP: Cre-mediated recombination occurs in the 8-bp core sequence (GCATACAT). Cre recombinase
   1846..2189    +  promoter       TEF promoter: Ashbya gossypii TEF promoter
   2190..2843    +  CDS            S. pombe his5: imidazoleglycerol-phosphate dehydratase, required for histidine biosynthesis; Schizosaccharomyces pombe his5; yeast auxotrophic marker; corresponds to S. cerevisiae HIS3
   2849..3046    +  terminator     TEF terminator: Ashbya gossypii TEF terminator
   3106..3139    -  protein_bind   loxP: Cre-mediated recombination occurs in the 8-bp core sequence (GCATACAT). Cre recombinase
   3183..3201    -  promoter       T7 promoter: promoter for bacteriophage T7 RNA polymerase
   3209..3260    +  CDS            lacZα (fragment): LacZα fragment of β-galactosidase; lacZ fragment
   3672..3803    +  CDS            YL352_YEAST (fragment): Experimental evidence at protein level: Swiss-Prot protein existence level 1. Substrate recognition component of a SCF (SKP1-CUL1-F-box protein) E3 ubiquitin-protein ligase complex which mediates the ubiquitination and subsequent proteasomal degradation of target proteins. Probably recognizes and binds to phosphorylated target proteins (By similarity). From Saccharomyces cerevisiae (strain ATCC 204508 / S288c) (Baker's yeast).
   3847..3880    -  protein_bind   FRT (minimal): supports FLP-mediated excision but not integration (Turan and Bode, 2011) FLP recombinase from the Saccharomyces cerevisiae 2μ plasmid
   4350..4369    +  CDS            lacZα (fragment): LacZα fragment of β-galactosidase; lacZ fragment
   4394..4411    -  terminator     rrnB T2 terminator (fragment): transcription terminator T2 from the E. coli rrnB gene
   4636..5224    -  rep_origin     ori: high-copy-number ColE1/pMB1/pBR322/pUC origin of replication
   5346..6206    -  CDS            AmpR: β-lactamase; bla; confers resistance to ampicillin, carbenicillin, and related antibiotics
   6209..6305    -  promoter       AmpR promoter (fragment): bla
   6335..6359    -  CDS            KanR (fragment): aminoglycoside phosphotransferase; aph(3')-Ia; confers resistance to kanamycin
   6388..6503    +  ncRNA          5S rRNA: Accession: RF00001 - 5S ribosomal RNA
   6507..6547    +  terminator     rrnB T1 terminator (fragment): transcription terminator T1 from the E. coli rrnB gene
   6591..6624    +  protein_bind   FRT (minimal): supports FLP-mediated excision but not integration (Turan and Bode, 2011) FLP recombinase from the Saccharomyces cerevisiae 2μ plasmid
   6664..6801    -  CDS            NIT3 (fragment): NIT3_YEAST - Experimental evidence at protein level: Swiss-Prot protein existence level 1. Possesses omega-amidase activity (PubMed:28373563). The role of omega-amidase is to remove potentially toxic intermediates by converting 2-oxoglutaramate and 2-oxosuccinamate to biologically useful 2-oxoglutarate and oxaloacetate, respectively. From Saccharomyces cerevisiae (strain ATCC 204508 / S288c) (Baker's yeast).
