[The description below was written by a language model from this plasmid's Addgene catalogue record and pLannotate feature annotations shown in this document.]
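Description:
pFA271 is a yeast integrative reporter plasmid built on the pCFB262 backbone and designed for insertion at the XII-4 chromosomal site of Saccharomyces cerevisiae. No yeast replication origin is annotated. Short fragments of native S. cerevisiae genes (YLR352W and NIT3) lie on either side of the cargo and appear to be parts of the genomic homology arms that direct integration. In E. coli the plasmid is maintained through a high-copy ColE1/pUC-type origin and selected with ampicillin via the β-lactamase gene. The catalogue lists a total size of about 8 kb, whereas the sequenced record is 6,945 nt.

The payload is a biosensor reporter cassette. According to the purpose field, a 209 bp truncated CYC1 promoter carrying a BenO operator at a position designated 183 drives yeast-enhanced GFP. The feature table does not annotate this engineered promoter, but it does detect the GFP coding sequence (matched as GFPmut3), followed by the CYC1 terminator. BenO is the binding site of the bacterial regulator BenM, which is not encoded on this plasmid and would presumably be supplied separately. An ADH1 terminator in the opposite orientation sits upstream of the cassette.

Yeast selection relies on the Schizosaccharomyces pombe his5 gene, which complements histidine auxotrophy. It is expressed from the Ashbya gossypii TEF promoter and terminator and flanked by loxP sites, so the marker can be excised with Cre and reused. Minimal FRT sites and small lacZα, rrnB and KanR fragments are backbone remnants. The associated study scanned operator positions within reporter promoters, and this construct appears to be one variant from such a series, used to tune biosensor output in yeast.
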