Addgene plasmid #149600: pFA271
Purpose: (parent plasmid pCFB262) pXII - 4 -LoxP -SpHIS5 -209bp - pCYC1_BenO_183 -yeGFP
Depositing lab: Michael Jensen. Depositing organization: Danmarks Tekniske Universitet. Publication: High-Resolution Scanning of Optimal Biosensor Reporter Promoters in Yeast. Ambri F, D'Ambrosio V, Di Blasi R, Maury J, Jacobsen SAB, McCloskey D, Jensen MK, Keasling JD. ACS Synth Biol. 2020 Feb 21;9(2):218-226. doi: 10.1021/acssynbio.9b00333. Epub 2020 Jan 31. PubMed 31935067.
Backbone
  Vector backbone: pCFB262
  Backbone size w/o insert (bp): 7000
  Total vector size (bp): 8000
  Vector type: Yeast Expression, Synthetic Biology
Growth in bacteria
  Bacterial resistance: Ampicillin, 100 μg/mL
  Growth temperature: 37°C
  Growth strain: DH5alpha
  Copy number: Unknown
Gene/Insert
  Gene/Insert name: yeGFP
  Insert size (bp): 717
Terms and licenses: Academic/Nonprofit Terms; Industry Terms: Not Available to Industry
How to cite: pFA271 was a gift from Michael Jensen (Addgene plasmid # 149600 ; http://n2t.net/addgene:149600 ; RRID:Addgene_149600)
