>Addgene plasmid #149600 | pFA271 | depositor partial sequence | sequence record 313634 | pFA271 sequence 1198 bps
CCAGGCAACTTTAGTGCTGACACATAATACTCCATAGGTATTTTATTATACAAATAATGTGTTTGAACTT
ATTAAAACATTCTTTTAAGGTATAAACAACAGGCATATATATATGTGTGCGACGACACATGATCATATGG
CATGCATGTGCTCTGTATGTATATAAAACTCTTGTTTTCTTCTTTTCTCTAAATATTCTTTCCTTATACA
TTAGGACCTTTGCAGCATAAATTACTATACTTCTATAGACACACAAACACAAATACACACACTAAATTAA
TAATCTGTCATAAAACAATGTCTAAAGGTGAAGAATTATTCACTGGTGTTGTCCCAATTTTGGTTGAATT
AGATGGTGATGTTAATGGTCACAAATTTTCTGTCTCCGGTGAAGGTGAAGGTGATGCTACTTACGGTAAA
TTGACCTTAAAATTTATTTGTACTACTGGTAAATTGCCAGTTCCATGGCCAACCTTAGTCACTACTTTCG
GTTATGGTGTTCAATGTTTTGCGAGATACCCAGATCATATGAAACAACATGACTTTTTCAAGTCTGCCAT
GCCAGAAGGTTATGTTCAAGAAAGAACTATTTTTTTCAAAGATGACGGTAACTACAAGACCAGAGCTGAA
GTCAAGTTTGAAGGTGATACCTTAGTTAATAGAATCGAATTAAAAGGTATTGATTTTAAAGAAGATGGTA
ACATTTTAGGTCACAAATTGGAATACAACTATAACTCTCACAATGTTTACATCATGGCTGACAAACAAAA
GAATGGTATCAAAGTTAACTTCAAAATTAGACACAACATTGAAGATGGTTCTGTTCAATTAGCTGACCAT
TATCAACAAAATACTCCAATTGGTGATGGTCCAGTCTTGTTACCAGACAACCATTACTTATCCACTCAAT
CTGCCTTATCCAAAGATCCAAACGAAAAGAGAGACCACATGGTCTTGTTAGAATTTGTTACTGCTGCTGG
TATTACCCATGGTATGGATGAATTGTACAAATAAATCGCGTGCATTCATCCGCTCTAACCGAAAAGGAAG
GAGTTAGACAACCTGAAGTCTAGGTCCCTATTTATTTTTTTATAGTTATGTTAGTATTAAGAACGTTATT
TATATTTCAAATTTTTCTTTTTTTTCTGTACAGACGCGTGTACGCATGTAACATTATACTGAAAACCTTG
CTTGAGAA
